Addgene plasmid #106124: pCfB4586
Purpose: (Empty Backbone) EasyCloneYALI system-based yeast integrative vector carrying loxP-flanked Ura3 marker, integration into Yarrowia lipolytica chromosomal location IntB, USER site for cloning, amp resistance
Depositing lab: Irina Borodina. Depositing organization: Danmarks Tekniske Universitet. Publication: EasyCloneYALI: CRISPR/Cas9-Based Synthetic Toolbox for Engineering of the Yeast Yarrowia lipolytica. Holkenbrink C, Dam MI, Kildegaard KR, Beder J, Dahlin J, Domenech Belda D, Borodina I. Biotechnol J. 2018 Jan 29. doi: 10.1002/biot.201700543. PubMed 29377615.
Backbone
  Vector backbone: Unknown
  Vector type: Yeast Expression
  Selectable markers: URA3
Growth in bacteria
  Bacterial resistance: Ampicillin, 100 μg/mL
  Growth temperature: 37°C
  Growth strain: DH5alpha
  Copy number: High Copy
Gene/Insert
  Gene/Insert name: None
Terms and licenses: Academic/Nonprofit Terms; Industry Terms: Not Available to Industry
How to cite: pCfB4586 was a gift from Irina Borodina (Addgene plasmid # 106124 ; http://n2t.net/addgene:106124 ; RRID:Addgene_106124)
