[The description below was written by a language model from this plasmid's Addgene catalogue record and pLannotate feature annotations shown in this document.]
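Description:
pCfB4586 is an empty-backbone integrative vector from the EasyCloneYALI toolbox for engineering the oleaginous yeast Yarrowia lipolytica. It has no insert; instead it provides a USER cloning site into which expression cassettes (promoters, genes, terminators) can be assembled, and it is designed to deliver that cargo into the defined chromosomal locus IntB by homologous recombination. The parental backbone is not stated in the record. In E. coli the plasmid is maintained at high copy through a ColE1/pUC-type origin and selected with ampicillin via the β-lactamase gene and its promoter.

Yeast selection relies on a Ura3 marker, which complements uracil auxotrophy in ura3-deficient hosts. The feature table places the URA3 coding sequence, followed by a CYC1 terminator fragment, between two directly oriented loxP sites, so that Cre recombinase can excise the marker after integration and allow the same selection to be reused in successive rounds of engineering. The annotation tool matched this ORF to the S. cerevisiae protein, but the species origin of the marker and the promoter driving it are not stated.

The IntB homology arms and the USER site are not annotated explicitly. They presumably lie in the unannotated stretches flanking the marker, and the HUL5 fragment call just downstream of the second loxP may reflect similarity to Yarrowia genomic sequence rather than a deliberate element. Two minimal FRT sites in opposite orientation are also detected on either side of this region, though the record does not explain their role. The remaining hits (very short OpIE-2, lacZα, KanR and rrnB terminator fragments, plus a 5S rRNA match) appear to be backbone remnants or incidental matches with no described function.
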