Features (pLannotate 1.2.2; 16 found; start..end, strand, type, name):
     41..74      +  protein_bind   FRT (minimal): supports FLP-mediated excision but not integration (Turan and Bode, 2011) FLP recombinase from the Saccharomyces cerevisiae 2μ plasmid
    625..658     +  protein_bind   loxP: Cre-mediated recombination occurs in the 8-bp core sequence (GCATACAT). Cre recombinase
    658..891     -  terminator     CYC1 terminator (fragment): S. cerevisiae CYC1; transcription terminator for CYC1
    910..1740    -  CDS            URA3: PYRF_YEAST - Experimental evidence at protein level: Swiss-Prot protein existence level 1. From Saccharomyces cerevisiae (strain ATCC 204508 / S288c) (Baker's yeast).
   2749..2782    +  protein_bind   loxP: Cre-mediated recombination occurs in the 8-bp core sequence (GCATACAT). Cre recombinase
   2810..3244    +  CDS            HUL5 (fragment): HUL5_YEAST - Experimental evidence at protein level: Swiss-Prot protein existence level 1. Probable E3 ubiquitin-protein ligase which accepts ubiquitin from an E2 ubiquitin-conjugating enzyme in the form of a thioester and then directly transfers the ubiquitin to targeted substrates. Non essential. From Saccharomyces cerevisiae (strain ATCC 204508 / S288c) (Baker's yeast).
   4162..4178    -  promoter       OpIE-2 promoter (fragment): immediate-early gene 2 from the Orgyia pseudotsugata multicapsid nucleopolyhedrovirus; strong constitutive baculovirus promoter for insect cell expression
   4638..4671    -  protein_bind   FRT (minimal): supports FLP-mediated excision but not integration (Turan and Bode, 2011) FLP recombinase from the Saccharomyces cerevisiae 2μ plasmid
   5141..5160    +  CDS            lacZα (fragment): LacZα fragment of β-galactosidase; lacZ fragment
   5185..5202    -  terminator     rrnB T2 terminator (fragment): transcription terminator T2 from the E. coli rrnB gene
   5427..6015    -  rep_origin     ori: high-copy-number ColE1/pMB1/pBR322/pUC origin of replication
   6137..6997    -  CDS            AmpR: β-lactamase; bla; confers resistance to ampicillin, carbenicillin, and related antibiotics
   7000..7096    -  promoter       AmpR promoter (fragment): bla
   7126..7150    -  CDS            KanR (fragment): aminoglycoside phosphotransferase; aph(3')-Ia; confers resistance to kanamycin
   7179..7294    +  ncRNA          5S rRNA: Accession: RF00001 - 5S ribosomal RNA
   7298..7338    +  terminator     rrnB T1 terminator (fragment): transcription terminator T1 from the E. coli rrnB gene
>Addgene plasmid #106124 | pCfB4586 | addgene full sequence | sequence record 205325 | Addgene NGS Result
GGGCTAATTATGGGGTGTCGCCCTTATTCGACTCTATAGTGAAGTTCCTATTCTCTAGAAAGTATAGGAA
CTTCTGAAGTGGGGATTTAAATGCGGCCGCGAATGCACGCGATCATAAGACGCCTCGTTGCTCGGGTAGC
CGATACCAAAAACCGGGTCAGTATTTGTCTGAGTAGCCATGGCGAACTCATACTGGTCAATACTATACTG
GTCAATACTAACACCACCGATATTGATGGTATCTTTGACCCAATCTCCAATGGCAGAGGTTTTGTCTCCG
TGGGCAATTGCAAAGCCGTTGGGAACGTCCTCCTGAAAAGTAGAAGAAGCCTTCTTGTTGAATGCACCGG
AGGAGCCGTCACTCTTCACCCACAAGTCAGACGAGCCTGTGTCAATCTGAACTGAGAAGGGCTGACCGGG
TATACCAAGAGTGATGTTCACAGCGTACTCAACAAGCTGGTTTCCTAGAACGGCAGAAGGGTCAGCAGGA
GCCTTATTGGGGTTATTCAAAGAATCAGGGTTAGCAGTATGTACAGTTGGTAGGGTTGTTGATTCTCTGA
GTAAAACCGATTTTGACGAACTTAGGTGCAGGAGCAGGTAGGCCACTAGTGGATCTGATATCACATAACT
TCGTATAGCATACATTATACGAAGTTATCGAGCGTCCCAAAACCTTCTCAAGCAAGGTTTTCAGTATAAT
GTTACATGCGTACACGCGTCTGTACAGAAAAAAAAGAAAAATTTGAAATATAAATAACGTTCTTAATACT
AACATAACTATAAAAAAATAAATAGGGACCTAGACTTCAGGTTGTCTAACTCCTTCCTTTTCGGTTAGAG
CGGATGTGGGGGGAGGGCGTGAATGTAAGCGTGACATAACTAATTACATGACTAGCAGTTGATCTTCTGG
TAGGCCTCCCAGCCGGCCTTCTGGTATCGCTTGGCCTCCTCGATGGGGTCTCGGTTCTGGCCGTACAGGC
CTCGGCCGACGATGATGATGTCGGTGCCGGTGGACATGACGTCCTCGACGGTTCGGTACTGCTGGCCCAG
GGCGTCGCCCTTGTCGTCCAGGCCGACGCCGGGGGTCAGGATCAGCCAGTCCTCGGAGTCGCCCTTGGGT
CGGTTCTGGGCGATGAAGCCGACGACGAACTCGGGGTCGGATCGGGCCAGCTCGATGGTCTGCTTGGAGT
ACTCGCCGGTGGCCAGGGAGCCCTTGCAGGACAGCTCGGCCAGCATCAGCAGGCCTCGGGCCAGCTTCTC
GTTGGGGGAGGGGACCAGGAACTCCTTGTACTGGGAGTTCTCGTAGTCGGAGACGTCCTCCTTCTTCTGC
TCGGAGACGGTCTCCTCGGCGCCGGCTCGCAGGCCGGCGATGATGCCGGTGCCGGGGACGCCGTGGGCGT
TGGTGATGTCGGACCACTCGGCGATTCGGTGGCATCGGTACTGGTGCTTGACGGTGTTGCCGATGTCGGC
GAACTTTCGGTCCTCGAACAGGAAGAAGCCGTGCTTCAGGGCCAGCTCCTTCAGGGGCAGGACGGTGCCG
GCGTAGGTGAAGTCGTCGATGATGTCGATGTGGGTCTTGATCATGCAGACGTAGGGGCCGACCTTGTCGG
CCAGCTCGATCAGCTCCTTGGTGGTGGTGACGTCCAGGGAGGCGCACAGGTTGGTCTTCTTGGCGGCGAC
CAGCTTCAGGACTCGGGCGGCGAAGGCGGACTTGTGGACGTTGGCTCGGGCCTCGTAGGAGGGCATTGCT
GTAGATATGTCTTGTGTGTAAGGGGGTTGGGGTGGTTGTTTGTGTTCTTGACTTTTGTGTTAGCAAGGGA
AGACGGGCAAAAAAGTGAGTGTGGTTGGGAGGGAGAGACGAGCCTTATATATAATGCTTGTTTGTGTTTG
TGCAAGTGGACGCCGAAACGGGCAGGAGCCAAACTAAACAAGGCAGACAATGCGAGCTTAATTGGATTGC
CTGATGGGCAGGGGTTAGGGCTCGATCAATGGGGGTGCGAAGTGACAAAATTGGGAATTAGGTTCGCAAG
CAAGGCTGACAAGACTTTGGCCCAAACATTTGTACGCGGTGGACAACAGGAGCCACCCATCGTCTGTCAC
GGGCTAGCCGGTCGTGCGTCCTGTCAGGCTCCACCTAGGCTCCATGCCACTCCATACAATCCCACTAGTG
TACCGCTAGGCCGCTTTTAGCTCCCATCTAAGACCCCCCCAAAACCTCCACTGTACAGTGCACTGTACTG
TGTGGCGATCAAGGGCAAGGGAAAAAAGGCGCAAACATGCATGCATGGAATGACGTAGGTAAGGCGTTAC
TAGACTGAAAAGTGGCACATTTCGGCGTGCCAAAGGGTCCTAGGTGCGTTTCGCGAGCTGGGCGCCAGGC
CAAGCCGCTCCAAAACGCCTCTCCGACTCCCTCCAGCGGCCTCCATATCCCCATCCCTCTCCACAGCAAT
GTTGTTAAGCCTTGCAAACGAAAAAATAGAAAGGCTAATAAGCTTCCAATATTGTGGTGTACGCTGCATA
ACGCAACAATGAGCGCCAAACAACACACACACACAGCACACAGCAGCATTAACCACGATGAACAGCATGA
CATTACAGGTGGGTGTGTAATCAGGGCCCTGATTGCTGGTGGTGGGAGCCCCCATCATGGGCTCTCGTCC
AGCCGCGGAAACCGGAAACGCTCGAATCTGCCGCCGCTCATACTCACCGAAACGTGTGGGGCTCGAAAAA
ACGGGCGCCAAACTCCTTATAACTTCGTATAGCATACATTATACGAAGTTATCGTACGAAGCTTCAGCTG
TTCTCAGATGCATTCTTGGGCGGTCTATACCAGCTCATTGACCCTTCGTGGGTCTCAATGTTCAACGCAG
ATGAACTTCAAATGCTTATCAGTGGAGGACATGCCAATGTGGACGTCTGGGATTTGAAGACACACACCAA
TTACGGAGGCTATCTGGATACAGATCAAACTATAAAGGACTTCTGGACTGTGTTTGAGAGTTTCGAGGAA
GAGGACAAGCGGCTGCTTCTTAAGTTTGTGACATCAGTATCCAAGGCACCATTGCAAGGATTCAAGGCTT
TGAACCCGTCATTTGCCATTCGTAACGCTGGTAGACAGGTTGATCGGTTCCCTACGGCCTCCACCTGTGT
CAATCTTCTCAAGCTGCCTGACTATCAGGACATTGATCAACTTCGGAAGAAACTTTTGTATGCCATTCGA
TCGCATGCTGGTTTCGATTTGTCTTAGAGGAACGCATATACAGTAATCATAGAGAATAAACGATATTCAT
TTATTAAAGTAGATAGTTGAGGTAGAAGTTGTAAAGAGTGATAAATAGCTTAGATACCACAGACACCCTC
GGTGACGAAGTACTGCAGATGGTTTCCAATCACATTGACCTGCTGGAGCAGAGTGTTACCGGCAGAGCAC
TGTTTATTGCTCTGGCCCTGGCACATGACAACGTTGGAGAGAGGAGGGTGGATCAGGGGCCAGTCAATAA
AGACCTCACCAGAGCAGTGCTGGTAACCGTCCCAGAAGGGCACTTGAGGGACGATATCTCCTCGGTGGGT
GATTCGGTAGAGCTTTCGGTCTTTGGACACCTTGGAGACATCGGGGTTCTCCTGGCCAAAGAAGAGTTTA
TCGACCCAGTTAGCAAAGCCAGCGTTACCGACAATGGGCTGACCAAGAGTAACAACGAGGGGATCGTGGC
CGTTAACCTTGAGGTTGATTCCGAACAGAAGGAATGCACGCGATCGCACGCATTCCGTTGAAGTGTGGAT
GGGGAAGTGAGTGCCCGGTTCTGTGTGCACAATTGGCAATCCAAGATGGATGGATTCAACACAGGGATAT
AGCGAGCTACGTGGTGGTGCGAGGATATAGCAACGGATATTTATGTTTGACACTTGAGAATGTACGATAC
AAGCATTGTCCAAGTACAATACTAAACATACTGTACATACTCATACTCGTACCCGGGCAACGGTTTCACT
TGAGTGCAGTGGCTAGTGCCCTTACTCGTACAGTGTGCAATACTGCGTATCATAGTCTTTGATGTATATC
GTATTCATTCATGTTAGTTGCGTAAGCGTTGCACGTAGTGAACTTCTTATGGGAAGTCAAGTTGAGATTG
TGTTATGAGACATGTAGGGGTAAGGATCTTGCTATTTATGTAAAATAGAAAGAAGGGGGGATGGCCTATG
TTCAAGTGGAAGAAAGCTAAGTTGGATTGAAAGAGCTGGTGTTTATTATTGAGTGGTGTGATTCAAGAGA
CCATGGAACCATGATATTGTATCATCGCAGAGGTCCGTGTGTGGATCCCACAAATTTCAGAAGTCGGTAC
AATATCTGTACTTTGACCTTGGGGATGTTAACCATGTAATTAGTACATCAGTCGAGGTTTTTTTATTCTT
CTGTAACAAGAAAAAGTCCCAAAGTATACCAACAATGAGGATATTTCTGTACTTCAAAAGAACAGACCCA
AAATGCCGTGGTGACAGTTGCACAATGAGTCCTGGAACTGCACTAACATTATCCTCGAGAGCTGATAATT
GATGTCTCAAGGTTAGAGTCTCCATGATCTGAGTGAGAACTGTGGGATCGCACGCATTCGCGGCCGCAAA
TTTAAATAAAATGAAGTGAAGTTCCTATACTTTCTAGAGAATAGGAACTTCTATAGTGAGTCGAATAAGG
GCGACACAAAATTTATTCTAAATGCATAATAAATACTGATAACATCTTATAGTTTGTATTATATTTTGTA
TTATCGTTGACATGTATAATTTTGATATCAAAAACTGATTTTCCCTTTATTATTTTCGAGATTTATTTTC
TTAATTCTCTTTAACAAACTAGAAATATTGTATATACAAAAAATCATAAATAATAGATGAATAGTTTAAT
TATAGGTGTTCATCAATCGAAAAAGCAACGTATCTTATTTAAAGTGCGTTGCTTTTTTCTCATTTATAAG
GTTAAATAATTCTCATATATCAAGCAAAGTGACAGGCGCCCTTAAATATTCTGACAAATGCTCTTTCCCT
AAACTCCCCCCATAAAAAAACCCGCCGAAGCGGGTTTTTACGTTATTTGCGGATTAACGATTACTCGTTA
TCAGAACCGCCCAGGGGGCCCGAGCTTAAGACTGGCCGTCGTTTTACAACACAGAAAGAGTTTGTAGAAA
CGCAAAAAGGCCATCCGTCAGGGGCCTTCTGCTTAGTTTGATGCCTGGCAGTTCCCTACTCTCGCCTTCC
GCTTCCTCGCTCACTGACTCGCTGCGCTCGGTCGTTCGGCTGCGGCGAGCGGTATCAGCTCACTCAAAGG
CGGTAATACGGTTATCCACAGAATCAGGGGATAACGCAGGAAAGAACATGTGAGCAAAAGGCCAGCAAAA
GGCCAGGAACCGTAAAAAGGCCGCGTTGCTGGCGTTTTTCCATAGGCTCCGCCCCCCTGACGAGCATCAC
AAAAATCGACGCTCAAGTCAGAGGTGGCGAAACCCGACAGGACTATAAAGATACCAGGCGTTTCCCCCTG
GAAGCTCCCTCGTGCGCTCTCCTGTTCCGACCCTGCCGCTTACCGGATACCTGTCCGCCTTTCTCCCTTC
GGGAAGCGTGGCGCTTTCTCATAGCTCACGCTGTAGGTATCTCAGTTCGGTGTAGGTCGTTCGCTCCAAG
CTGGGCTGTGTGCACGAACCCCCCGTTCAGCCCGACCGCTGCGCCTTATCCGGTAACTATCGTCTTGAGT
CCAACCCGGTAAGACACGACTTATCGCCACTGGCAGCAGCCACTGGTAACAGGATTAGCAGAGCGAGGTA
TGTAGGCGGTGCTACAGAGTTCTTGAAGTGGTGGGCTAACTACGGCTACACTAGAAGAACAGTATTTGGT
ATCTGCGCTCTGCTGAAGCCAGTTACCTTCGGAAAAAGAGTTGGTAGCTCTTGATCCGGCAAACAAACCA
CCGCTGGTAGCGGTGGTTTTTTTGTTTGCAAGCAGCAGATTACGCGCAGAAAAAAAGGATCTCAAGAAGA
TCCTTTGATCTTTTCTACGGGGTCTGACGCTCAGTGGAACGACGCGCGCGTAACTCACGTTAAGGGATTT
TGGTCATGAGCTTGCGCCGTCCCGTCAAGTCAGCGTAATGCTCTGCTTACCAATGCTTAATCAGTGAGGC
ACCTATCTCAGCGATCTGTCTATTTCGTTCATCCATAGTTGCCTGACTCCCCGTCGTGTAGATAACTACG
ATACGGGAGGGCTTACCATCTGGCCCCAGCGCTGCGATGATACCGCGAGAACCACGCTCACCGGCTCCGG
ATTTATCAGCAATAAACCAGCCAGCCGGAAGGGCCGAGCGCAGAAGTGGTCCTGCAACTTTATCCGCCTC
CATCCAGTCTATTAATTGTTGCCGGGAAGCTAGAGTAAGTAGTTCGCCAGTTAATAGTTTGCGCAACGTT
GTTGCCATCGCTACAGGCATCGTGGTGTCACGCTCGTCGTTTGGTATGGCTTCATTCAGCTCCGGTTCCC
AACGATCAAGGCGAGTTACATGATCCCCCATGTTGTGCAAAAAAGCGGTTAGCTCCTTCGGTCCTCCGAT
CGTTGTCAGAAGTAAGTTGGCCGCAGTGTTATCACTCATGGTTATGGCAGCACTGCATAATTCTCTTACT
GTCATGCCATCCGTAAGATGCTTTTCTGTGACTGGTGAGTACTCAACCAAGTCATTCTGAGAATAGTGTA
TGCGGCGACCGAGTTGCTCTTGCCCGGCGTCAATACGGGATAATACCGCGCCACATAGCAGAACTTTAAA
AGTGCTCATCATTGGAAAACGTTCTTCGGGGCGAAAACTCTCAAGGATCTTACCGCTGTTGAGATCCAGT
TCGATGTAACCCACTCGTGCACCCAACTGATCTTCAGCATCTTTTACTTTCACCAGCGTTTCTGGGTGAG
CAAAAACAGGAAGGCAAAATGCCGCAAAAAAGGGAATAAGGGCGACACGGAAATGTTGAATACTCATATT
CTTCCTTTTTCAATATTATTGAAGCATTTATCAGGGTTATTGTCTCATGAGCGGATACATATTTGAATGT
ATTTAGAAAAATAAACAAATAGGGGTCAGTGTTACAACCAATTAACCAATTCTGAACATTATCGCGAGCC
CATTTATACCTGAATATGGCTCATAACACCCCTTGTTTGCCTGGCGGCAGTAGCGCGGTGGTCCCACCTG
ACCCCATGCCGAACTCAGAAGTGAAACGCCGTAGCGCCGATGGTAGTGTGGGGACTCCCCATGCGAGAGT
AGGGAACTGCCAGGCATCAAATAAAACGAAAGGCTCAGTCGAAAGACTGGGCCTTTCGCCC
